Addgene plasmid #43293: II-CAGG
Depositing lab: Chad Cowan & Kiran Musunuru. Depositing organization: Harvard University. Publication: A TALEN Genome-Editing System for Generating Human Stem Cell-Based Disease Models. Ding Q, Lee YK, Schaefer EA, Peters DT, Veres A, Kim K, Kuperwasser N, Motola DL, Meissner TB, Hendriks WT, Trevisan M, Gupta RM, Moisan A, Banks E, Friesen M, Schinzel RT, Xia F, Tang A, Xia Y, Figueroa E, Wann A, Ahfeldt T, Daheron L, Zhang F, Rubin LL, Peng LF, Chung RT, Musunuru K, Cowan CA. Cell Stem Cell. 2012 Dec 12. pii: S1934-5909(12)00645-5. doi: 10.1016/j.stem.2012.11.011. PubMed 23246482.
Backbone
  Vector backbone: pCRII-TOPO
  Backbone manufacturer: Invitrogen
  Backbone size w/o insert (bp): 3973
  Vector type: Bacterial Cloning
Growth in bacteria
  Bacterial resistance: Ampicillin and Kanamycin, 100 & 50 μg/mL
  Growth temperature: 37°C
  Growth strain: Top10
  Copy number: High Copy
Gene/Insert
  Gene/Insert name: II-CAGG
  Species: Synthetic
  Insert size (bp): 426
  Cloning method: TOPO Cloning
  Sequencing primers: 5′ T7; 3′ M13-rev
Terms and licenses: Academic/Nonprofit Terms; Industry Terms: Not Available to Industry
How to cite: II-CAGG was a gift from Chad Cowan & Kiran Musunuru (Addgene plasmid # 43293 ; http://n2t.net/addgene:43293 ; RRID:Addgene_43293)
