[The description below was written by a language model from this plasmid's Addgene catalogue record.]
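Description:
II-CAGG is a bacterial cloning plasmid built on the commercial pCRII-TOPO backbone (about 4 kb without insert), carrying a 426 bp synthetic insert introduced by TOPO cloning. It is a high-copy plasmid propagated in E. coli and is recorded as conferring resistance to both ampicillin and kanamycin, consistent with the dual markers of the pCRII-TOPO vector. The insert sits between the T7 and M13-reverse primer sites, which the record lists for sequencing from the 5′ and 3′ sides. No feature table is provided, so the origin of replication and other backbone elements are not itemised here. The vector type is given only as bacterial cloning, and nothing indicates a promoter intended to express the insert in mammalian cells.

The insert is named simply "II-CAGG" and annotated as synthetic; the record does not state what it encodes. The associated publication describes a TALEN genome-editing system for generating human stem cell-based disease models. In that context, the name and the insert size suggest a pre-assembled multimer of TALE repeat modules recognising the four-base sequence CAGG, with "II" perhaps marking its position in the repeat array. This is an inference, not something the record states. On that reading, the plasmid would serve as one member of a library of storage clones from which repeat blocks are taken and joined to build custom TALEN DNA-binding domains, not as a construct delivered to cells. The way the insert is released or assembled into a final TALEN expression vector is not described in the record.
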