>Addgene plasmid #43293 | II-CAGG | depositor partial sequence | sequence record 58558 | II-CAGG sequence 426 bps
CGTCTCGCTTAACCCCAGAGCAGGTCGTGGCGATCGCAAGCCACGACGGAGGAAAGCAAGCCTTGGAAAC
AGTACAGAGGCTGTTGCCTGTGCTGTGCCAAGCGCACGGACTCACCCCAGAGCAGGTCGTGGCAATCGCC
TCCAACATTGGCGGGAAACAGGCACTCGAGACTGTCCAGCGCCTGCTTCCCGTGCTGTGCCAAGCGCACG
GCCTCACCCCAGAGCAGGTCGTGGCAATCGCGAGCAATAACGGCGGAAAACAGGCTTTGGAAACGGTGCA
GAGGCTCCTTCCAGTGCTGTGCCAAGCGCACGGATTAACCCCAGAGCAGGTCGTGGCAATCGCGAGCAAT
AACGGCGGAAAACAGGCTTTGGAAACGGTGCAGAGGCTCCTTCCAGTGCTGTGCCAAGCGCACGGGCTCA
GAGACG
