>Addgene plasmid #43293 | II-CAGG | addgene partial sequence | sequence record 61849 | M13-F20 5'-TGTAAAACGACGGCCAGT-3'
GCGAATTGGGCCCTCTAGATGCATGCTCGAGCGGCCGCCAGTGTGATGGATATCTGCAGAATTCGCCCTT
CTTTCCTGTGCCCACGTCTCTGAGCCCGTGCGCTTGGCACAGCACTGGAAGGAGCCTCTGCACCGTTTCC
AAAGCCTGTTTTCCGCCGTTATTGCTCGCGATTGCCACGACCTGCTCTGGGGTTAATCCGTGCGCTTGGC
ACAGCACTGGAAGGAGCCTCTGCACCGTTTCCAAAGCCTGTTTTCCGCCGTTATTGCTCGCGATTGCCAC
GACCTGCTCTGGGGTGAGGCCGTGCGCTTGGCACAGCACGGGAAGCAGGCGCTGGACAGTCTCGAGTGCC
TGTTTCCCGCCAATGTTGGAGGCGATTGCCACGACCTGCTCTGGGGTGAGTCCGTGCGCTTGGCACAGCA
CAGGCAACAGCCTCTGTACTGTTTCCAAGGCTTGCTTTCCTCCGTCGTGGCTTGCGATCGCCACGACCTG
CTCTGGGGTTAAGCGAGACGCGCTAGGACGAAGGGCGAATTCCAGCACACTGGCGGCCGTTACTAGTGGA
TCCGAGCTCGGTACCAAGCTTGATGCATAGCTTGAGTATTCTATAGTGTCACCTAAATAGCTTGGCGTAA
TCATGGTCATAGCTGTTTCCTGTGTGAAATTGTTATCCGCTCACAATTCCACACAACATACGAGCCGGAA
GCATAAAGTGTAAAGCCTGGGGTGCCTAATGAGTGAGCTAACTCACATTAATTGCGTTGCGCTCACTGCC
CGCTTTCCAGTCGGGAAACCTGTCGTGCCAGCTGCATTAATGAATCGGCCAACGCGCGGGGAGAGGCGGT
TTGCGTATTGGGCGCTCTTCCGCTTCCTCGCTCACTGACTC
